Addgene plasmid #21287: pCS2-MT mouse Axin (Axin MTFu1)
Depositing lab: Frank Costantini. Depositing organization: Columbia University. Publication: The mouse Fused locus encodes Axin, an inhibitor of the Wnt signaling pathway that regulates embryonic axis formation. Zeng L, Fagotto F, Zhang T, Hsu W, Vasicek TJ, Perry WL, Lee JJ, Tilghman SM, Gumbiner BM, Costantini F. Cell. 1997 Jul 11. 90(1):181-92. 10.1016/S0092-8674(00)80324-4 PubMed 9230313.
Backbone
  Vector backbone: pCS2+MT
  Backbone size w/o insert (bp): 4300
  Vector type: Mammalian Expression
Growth in bacteria
  Bacterial resistance: Ampicillin, 100 μg/mL
  Growth temperature: 37°C
  Growth strain: DH5alpha
  Copy number: High Copy
Gene/Insert
  Gene/Insert name: Axin
  Species: M. musculus (mouse)
  Entrez Gene: Axin1 (a.k.a. Axin, Fu, Kb, Ki, fused, kinky, knobbly)
  Tag / fusion protein: Myc (N terminal on backbone)
  Cloning method: Restriction Enzyme; 5′ cloning site XhoI (unknown if destroyed); 3′ cloning site XhoI (unknown if destroyed)
  Sequencing primers: 5′ SP6
Terms and licenses: Academic/Nonprofit Terms; Industry Terms: Not Available to Industry
How to cite: pCS2-MT mouse Axin (Axin MTFu1) was a gift from Frank Costantini (Addgene plasmid # 21287 ; http://n2t.net/addgene:21287 ; RRID:Addgene_21287)
