[The description below was written by a language model from this plasmid's Addgene catalogue record and pLannotate feature annotations shown in this document.]
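Description:
pCS2-MT mouse Axin (Axin MTFu1) is a mammalian expression plasmid built on the pCS2+MT backbone that encodes mouse Axin (Axin1) fused at its N terminus to a backbone-derived Myc epitope tag. It is maintained in E. coli as a high-copy plasmid through a ColE1/pUC-type origin and is selected with ampicillin via the β-lactamase gene. An f1 origin is also present, along with remnants of the lac promoter/operator, lacI and lacZα regions carried over from the parental cloning vector.

Expression is driven by the simian cytomegalovirus IE94 enhancer/promoter, which gives strong constitutive transcription in vertebrate cells. An SP6 promoter sits immediately downstream of it, so that sense RNA can also be transcribed in vitro. This arrangement is characteristic of the CS2 vector family and suits mRNA injection into embryos as well as transfection. Six tandem Myc epitopes follow. The Axin insert was cloned into an XhoI site, and the record does not say whether the flanking sites were preserved. The annotation matches the coding region to the rat Axin1 orthologue, although the catalogue gives the species as mouse. An SV40 polyadenylation signal terminates the transcript, and T7 (partial) and T3 promoters lie on the opposite strand downstream of the insert. Two very short hits between the tags and the Axin coding region, a mini-AID fragment and a chicken β-actin promoter fragment, are most likely spurious matches rather than functional elements.

Axin is a scaffold of the β-catenin destruction complex and a negative regulator of Wnt signalling. The construct is therefore suited to overexpressing Myc-tagged Axin, with detection or immunoprecipitation through the tag, in studies of Wnt pathway regulation and embryonic axis formation.
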