Features (pLannotate 1.2.2; 23 found; start..end, strand, type, name):
      1..978     +  promoter       CMV IE94 promoter: enhancer/promoter region of simian cytomegalovirus major immediate early transcription unit IE94
   1013..1031    +  promoter       SP6 promoter: promoter for bacteriophage SP6 RNA polymerase
   1081..1110    +  CDS            Myc: Myc (human c-Myc proto-oncogene) epitope tag
   1120..1149    +  CDS            Myc: Myc (human c-Myc proto-oncogene) epitope tag
   1159..1188    +  CDS            Myc: Myc (human c-Myc proto-oncogene) epitope tag
   1198..1227    +  CDS            Myc: Myc (human c-Myc proto-oncogene) epitope tag
   1237..1266    +  CDS            Myc: Myc (human c-Myc proto-oncogene) epitope tag
   1300..1329    +  CDS            Myc: Myc (human c-Myc proto-oncogene) epitope tag
   1460..1476    -  CDS            mini-AID (fragment): minimal degron from the auxin-responsive IAA17 protein of Arabidopsis thaliana (Kubota et al., 2013) acts as an auxin-inducible degron (AID) in the presence of TIR1
   1487..1503    -  promoter       chicken β-actin promoter (fragment): contains a 21-bp deletion relative to the standard chicken β-actin promoter
   1708..4188    +  CDS            Axin1: AXIN1_RAT - Also known as Axin. Experimental evidence at protein level: Swiss-Prot protein existence level 1. Component of the beta-catenin destruction complex required for regulating CTNNB1 levels through phosphorylation and ubiquitination, and modulating Wnt-signaling (By similarity). Controls dorsoventral patterning via two opposing effects; down-regulates beta- catenin to inhibit the Wnt signaling pathway and ventralize embryos, but also dorsalizes embryos by activating a Wnt-independent JNK signaling pathway (By similarity). Also facilitates the phosphorylation of APC by GSK3B (By similar
   5283..5300    -  promoter       T7 promoter (fragment): promoter for bacteriophage T7 RNA polymerase
   5305..5439    -  polyA_signal   SV40 poly(A) signal: SV40 polyadenylation signal
   5552..5570    -  promoter       T3 promoter: promoter for bacteriophage T3 RNA polymerase
   5615..5631    -  protein_bind   lac operator: The lac repressor binds to the lac operator to inhibit transcription in E. coli. This inhibition can be relieved by adding lactose or isopropyl-β-D-thiogalactopyranoside (IPTG). lac repressor encoded by lacI
   5639..5669    -  promoter       lac promoter: promoter for the E. coli lac operon
   5684..5705    -  protein_bind   CAP binding site: CAP binding activates transcription in the presence of cAMP. E. coli catabolite activator protein
   5718..5810    -  CDS            lacI (fragment): lac repressor; lacI; The lac repressor binds to the lac operator to inhibit transcription in E. coli. This inhibition can be relieved by adding lactose or isopropyl-β-D-thiogalactopyranoside (IPTG).
   5993..6581    -  rep_origin     ori: high-copy-number ColE1/pMB1/pBR322/pUC origin of replication
   6752..7612    -  CDS            AmpR: β-lactamase; bla; confers resistance to ampicillin, carbenicillin, and related antibiotics
   7613..7717    -  promoter       AmpR promoter: bla
   7770..8198    -  rep_origin     f1 ori (sequence partly withheld): f1 bacteriophage origin of replication; arrow indicates direction of (+) strand synthesis
   8203..8269    -  CDS            lacZα (fragment): LacZα fragment of β-galactosidase; lacZ fragment
>Addgene plasmid #21287 | pCS2-MT mouse Axin (Axin MTFu1) | addgene full sequence | sequence record 313750 | Addgene NGS Result
GCCAATTCAATATGGCGTATATGGACTCATGCCAATTCAATATGGTGGATCTGGACCTGTGCCAATTCAA
TATGGCGTATATGGACTCGTGCCAATTCAATATGGTGGATCTGGACCCCAGCCAATTCAATATGGCGGAC
TTGGCACCATGCCAATTCAATATGGCGGACCTGGCACTGTGCCAACTGGGGAGGGGTCTACTTGGCACGG
TGCCAAGTTTGAGGAGGGGTCTTGGCCCTGTGCCAAGTCCGCCATATTGAATTGGCATGGTGCCAATAAT
GGCGGCCATATTGGCTATATGCCAGGATCAATATATAGGCAATATCCAATATGGCCCTATGCCAATATGG
CTATTGGCCAGGTTCAATACTATGTATTGGCCCTATGCCATATAGTATTCCATATATGGGTTTTCCTATT
GACGTAGATAGCCCCTCCCAATGGGCGGTCCCATATACCATATATGGGGCTTCCTAATACCGCCCATAGC
CACTCCCCCATTGACGTCAATGGTCTCTATATATGGTCTTTCCTATTGACGTCATATGGGCGGTCCTATT
GACGTATATGGCGCCTCCCCCATTGACGTCAATTACGGTAAATGGCCCGCCTGGCTCAATGCCCATTGAC
GTCAATAGGACCACCCACCATTGACGTCAATGGGATGGCTCATTGCCCATTCATATCCGTTCTCACGCCC
CCTATTGACGTCAATGACGGTAAATGGCCCACTTGGCAGTACATCAATATCTATTAATAGTAACTTGGCA
AGTACATTACTATTGGAAGTACGCCAGGGTACATTGGCAGTACTCCCATTGACGTCAATGGCGGTAAATG
GCCCGCGATGGCTGCCAAGTACATCCCCATTGACGTCAATGGGGAGGGGCAATGACGCAAATGGGCGTTC
CATTGACGTAAATGGGCGGTAGGCGTGCCTAATGGGAGGTCTATATAAGCAATGCTCGTTTAGGGAACCG
CCATTCTGCCTGGGGACGTCGGAGCAAGCTTGATTTAGGTGACACTATAGAATACAAGCTACTTGTTCTT
TTTGCAGGATCCCATCGATTTAAAGCTATGGAGCAAAAGCTCATTTCTGAAGAGGACTTGAATGAAATGG
AGCAAAAGCTCATTTCTGAAGAGGACTTGAATGAAATGGAGCAAAAGCTCATTTCTGAAGAGGACTTGAA
TGAAATGGAGCAAAAGCTCATTTCTGAAGAGGACTTGAATGAAATGGAGCAAAAGCTCATTTCTGAAGAG
GACTTGAATGAAATGGAGAGCTTGGGCGACCTCACCATGGAGCAAAAGCTCATTTCTGAAGAGGACTTGA
ATTCAAGGCGGTCGACCGCCTCTCGGGCCGCCGCCGCAGGAGCCTGCTGGGGTCGGGCTGGAGCCTGGTT
CCAGAGAGGGCTGGTGAGAGTGAGCAGCCGGTTTTGGCGGCGCTCTGCGGCCTGCCTTGCGCCGCCTCCG
GGCCACGGGTCGCCGAGCCGCCGCCGCCGCCGCGATGGGGGCCCCCCAGGGCCGCGCCCCCGCCGTGGCC
CGCCCGCTGAGCCGCCGCTGAGCGCATGGGCCTCGCCGGGCCGGGAGCCAGGCCCCGGGCCGCGCCTCCA
CAGCCGCCGCGCGCTGGAGAGATTGATTCCCTTGGGAGCTGTAAGTACTGAGGTATTAGGGTGCAGCGCT
CATTGTTCACTGATGCAGAGTCCCAAAATGAATGTCCAGGAGCAGGGTTTCCCCTTGGACCTCGGAGCAA
GTTTCACCGAAGATGCCCCCCGGCCCCCAGTGCCTGGAGAAGAGGGAGAACTGGTATCTACTGATTCGAG
GCCTGTCAACCACAGTTTCTGTTCTGGGAAAGGTACCAGCATTAAAAGTGAGACCTCAACAGCCACCCCA
AGACGTTCAGATCTGGATCTGGGATATGAGCCCGAGGGCAGTGCCTCCCCCACCCCACCATATTTGAGGT
GGGCTGAGTCACTGCATTCCTTACTGGATGACCAAGATGGGATCAGCCTGTTCAGGACTTTCCTGAAGCA
GGAGGGCTGTGCTGACCTGCTGGACTTCTGGTTTGCCTGCAGTGGCTTCAGGAAGCTTGAGCCCTGTGAC
TCAAATGAGGAAAAGAGGCTGAAGCTGGCAAGAGCCATCTACCGAAAGTACATCCTGGATAGCAATGGCA
TTGTGTCCAGACAAACCAAGCCAGCCACTAAGAGCTTCATAAAGGACTGTGTCATGAAGCAGCAGATAGA
TCCTGCCATGTTTGACCAGGCACAGACAGAAATCCAGTCCACCATGGAGGAGAATACCTACCCTTCCTTT
CTTAAGTCTGACATTTATTTGGAGTACACAAGGACAGGCTCAGAGAGTCCGAAGGTCTGCAGTGACCAGA
GCTCAGGGTCTGGAACAGGGAAGGGCATGTCTGGATACCTGCCCACTTTGAATGAGGATGAAGAATGGAA
ATGTGACCAAGATGCAGATGAGGATGATGGCCGAGACCCTCTCCCCCCCAGCAGGCTCACCCAGAAGCTG
CTATTGGAGACTGCTGCCCCGAGGGCCCCCTCAAGTAGACGGTACAACGAAGGCAGAGAGCTCAGGTATG
GATCTTGGAGGGAGCCCGTCAACCCCTACTACGTCAACTCTGGCTATGCCCTGGCCCCAGCCACCAGTGC
CAATGACAGTGAGCAGCAGAGCCTGTCCAGTGATGCTGACACGCTATCCCTTACGGACAGTAGTGTGGAT
GGAATCCCCCCATACAGGATCCGTAAGCAGCACCGAAGGGAGATGCAGGAGAGTATCCAAGTCAATGGGC
GGGTACCTCTACCTCACATTCCTCGCACTTACCGAATGCCAAAGGAGATCCGGGTAGAGCCACAGAAATT
TGCTGAAGAGCTTATTCACCGTCTAGAGGCTGTCCAGCGCACTCGAGAGGCTGAAGAAAAGTTGGAGGAA
CGGCTGAAGCGTGTACGCATGGAGGAAGAAGGGGAGGATGGTGAAATGCCTTCTGGCCCCATGGCAAGTC
ACAAGCTGCCTTCTGTCCCAGCTTGGCACCATTTCCCACCCCGCTATGTGGATATGGGCTGCTCTGGACT
GCGGGATGCCCATGAGGAGAATCCTGAGAGCATCCTGGATGAGCACGTGCAAAGGGTCATGAGGACACCT
GGCTGCCAGTCACCTGGCCCAGGCCACCGCTCTCCTGACAGTGGGCATGTGGCTAAGACTGCAGTGCTAG
GGGGTACAGCCTCCGGGCATGGGAAGCATGTTCCTAAGTTAGGGTTGAAGCTGGATACAGCTGGCCTGCA
CCATCATAGACATGTCCACCACCATGTTCACCATAATTCAGCTAGACCTAAGGAGCAAATGGAGGCTGAA
GTTGCCCGCAGGGTCCAGAGCAGCTTCTCGTGGGGCCCAGAAACACATGGTCATGCCAAGCCCCGGAGCT
ATTCCGAGAACGCAGGCACCACCCTCAGTGCTGGGGATTTGGCCTTTGGTGGTAAAACTAGTGCACCTTC
CAAAAGAAACACCAAGAAGGCTGAATCTGGGAAGAATGCCAATGCTGAGGTACCCAGTACCACAGAGGAC
GCTGAGAAGAACCAGAAGATCATGCAGTGGATCATTGAGGGAGAGAAGGAGATCAGTAGACACCGGAAGG
CAGGCCATGGGTCTTCTGGGTTGAGGAAGCAGCAGGCCCATGAAAGCTCCAGGCCCTTGTCCATCGAGCG
TCCTGGGGCCGTGCACCCCTGGGTCAGCGCTCAGCTTCGGAATTCTGTCCAGCCTTCTCATCTTTTCATC
CAAGATCCCACAATGCCACCCAATCCAGCCCCTAATCCCCTGACCCAGCTGGAAGAGGCCCGCAGGCGTT
TGGAAGAAGAAGAAAAGAGAGCAAACAAACTGCCCTCCAAGCAGAGGACAAAATCACAAAGAAAGGCAGG
TGGCGGGAGTGCACCACCATGTGACAGCATTGTTGTGGCCTACTATTTCTGTGGGGAACCCATCCCCTAC
CGGACCCTGGTGAGGGGCCGTGCTGTCACCCTGGGCCAGTTCAAGGAGCTGCTAACCAAGAAGGGGAGCT
ACAGATACTACTTTAAGAAAGTGAGTGATGAGTTTGACTGTGGTGTGGTATTTGAGGAAGTACGGGAGGA
TGAGGCCGTCTTGCCTGTCTTTGAAGAAAAGATCATCGGCAAGGTGGAAAAGGTGGACTGAGCACTGGGC
AGCACACCCGGAGCACACCATCACTACTGTGCATTGTCATCAGTCAGGTGGACAGCCTTGTCCTCAGGAG
CCTGGTGTGGGGAACAACACAAGATTGTGTCATGAGCTCTTCTATCGGGGTGAGGCTGGGGACCTTAGGT
GTCTGCCAGCCTCTGTCCCTCTGGCTTTGGGAAAGTGGGGGTGGGGGGTCGTCCTACTGAGTGGTTCCTT
GGGTTTCTCTGTTTTCCTGTTCAAGAGGAAAGTTCCACTTACCACCACATTACCCCCTGAAGCAATACCA
GGAGCCATCTCATGACCCTCAGCAGCTCTTGCTTCTGAATCCAGTCTGACCTAGGGATACTTTGCCCTGG
GCTTGTATCCCACTGTCCTCTTCTCTCTCTCTGGGACCTATCCACTGCACCTGGTTGGGCTCAGGTCCAG
GAGCAGGGGATCCTGTGGGGGCCTCTATATATTGTACATGTCACTGAGTGCCTTCAACATAGCTGTCTCT
TGCCTGCCACTGTGTGAATCTGGCAGCTGAGTATCTCAGGCCCCTTTGCCTGTCTCTAGCCACCAGCTTG
GTTCAGCAGGAGGGGGGGCGGTGTGTCTGGTCCCTTCCAAGTGTCCGTGTAAATATGTACATTTCTCAGG
CCAGGGCCAGCAGGGGGATACCCTGAGCCCATTTTTCATGCAATGACTTGTACAATTATCTTTTCAAAGG
TACTTGGATAATAATGAAATAAAAACGTTTTTGAACCTTCCTTGAAAAAAAAAAAAAAAAAAAAAAAAAA
AAAAAAAAAAAAAAAAAAAAAAAAAAAAAAAAAAAAAAAAAAAAAAAAAAAAAAAAAAAAAAAAAAAAAA
AAAAAAAAAAAAAAAAAAAAAAAAAAAAAAAAAAAAAAAAAAAAAAAAAAAAANNNNNNNNNNNNNNNNN
NNNNNNNNNNNNNNNNNNNNNNNNNNNNNNNNNNNNNNNNNNNNNNAAAAAAAAAAAAAAAAAAAAAAAA
AAAAAAAAAAAAAAAAAAAAAAAAAAAAAAAAAAAAAAAAAAAAAAAAAAAAAAAAAAAAAAAAAAAAAA
AACGGACGCGTGGGTCGATCGAGCCTCTAGAACTATAGTGAGTCGTATTACGTAGATCCAGACATGATAA
GATACATTGATGAGTTTGGACAAACCACAACTAGAATGCAGTGAAAAAAATGCTTTATTTGTGAAATTTG
TGATGCTATTGCTTTATTTGTAACCATTATAAGCTGCAATAAACAAGTTAACAACAACAATTGCATTCAT
TTTATGTTTCAGGTTCAGGGGGAGGTGTGGGAGGTTTTTTAATTCGCGGCCGCGGCGCCAATGCATTGGG
CCCGGTACCCAGCTTTTGTTCCCTTTAGTGAGGGTTAATTGCGCGCTTGGCGTAATCATGGTCATAGCTG
TTTCCTGTGTGAAATTGTTATCCGCTCACAATTCCACACAACATACGAGCCGGGAGCATAAAGTGTAAAG
CCTGGGGTGCCTAATGAGTGAGCTAACTCACATTAATTGCGTTGCGCTCACTGCCCGCTTTCCAGTCGGG
AAACCTGTCGTGCCAGCTGCATTAATGAATCGGCCAACGCGCGGGGAGAGGCGGTTTGCGTATTGGGCGC
TCTTCCGCTTCCTCGCTCACTGACTCGCTGCGCTCGGTCGTTCGGCTGCGGCGAGCGGTATCAGCTCACT
CAAAGGCGGTAATACGGTTATCCACAGAATCAGGGGATAACGCAGGAAAGAACATGTGAGCAAAAGGCCA
GCAAAAGGCCAGGAACCGTAAAAAGGCCGCGTTGCTGGCGTTTTTCCATAGGCTCCGCCCCCCTGACGAG
CATCACAAAAATCGACGCTCAAGTCAGAGGTGGCGAAACCCGACAGGACTATAAAGATACCAGGCGTTTC
CCCCTGGAAGCTCCCTCGTGCGCTCTCCTGTTCCGACCCTGCCGCTTACCGGATACCTGTCCGCCTTTCT
CCCTTCGGGAAGCGTGGCGCTTTCTCATAGCTCACGCTGTAGGTATCTCAGTTCGGTGTAGGTCGTTCGC
TCCAAGCTGGGCTGTGTGCACGAACCCCCCGTTCAGCCCGACCGCTGCGCCTTATCCGGTAACTATCGTC
TTGAGTCCAACCCGGTAAGACACGACTTATCGCCACTGGCAGCAGCCACTGGTAACAGGATTAGCAGAGC
GAGGTATGTAGGCGGTGCTACAGAGTTCTTGAAGTGGTGGCCTAACTACGGCTACACTAGAAGAACAGTA
TTTGGTATCTGCGCTCTGCTGAAGCCAGTTACCTTCGGAAAAAGAGTTGGTAGCTCTTGATCCGGCAAAC
AAACCACCGCTGGTAGCGGTGGTTTTTTTGTTTGCAAGCAGCAGATTACGCGCAGAAAAAAAGGATCTCA
AGAAGATCCTTTGATCTTTTCTACGGGGTCTGACGCTCAGTGGAACGAAAACTCACGTTAAGGGATTTTG
GTCATGAGATTATCAAAAAGGATCTTCACCTAGATCCTTTTAAATTAAAAATGAAGTTTTAAATCAATCT
AAAGTATATATGAGTAAACTTGGTCTGACAGTTACCAATGCTTAATCAGTGAGGCACCTATCTCAGCGAT
CTGTCTATTTCGTTCATCCATAGTTGCCTGACTCCCCGTCGTGTAGATAACTACGATACGGGAGGGCTTA
CCATCTGGCCCCAGTGCTGCAATGATACCGCGAGACCCACGCTCACCGGCTCCAGATTTATCAGCAATAA
ACCAGCCAGCCGGAAGGGCCGAGCGCAGAAGTGGTCCTGCAACTTTATCCGCCTCCATCCAGTCTATTAA
TTGTTGCCGGGAAGCTAGAGTAAGTAGTTCGCCAGTTAATAGTTTGCGCAACGTTGTTGCCATTGCTACA
GGCATCGTGGTGTCACGCTCGTCGTTTGGTATGGCTTCATTCAGCTCCGGTTCCCAACGATCAAGGCGAG
TTACATGATCCCCCATGTTGTGCAAAAAAGCGGTTAGCTCCTTCGGTCCTCCGATCGTTGTCAGAAGTAA
GTTGGCCGCAGTGTTATCACTCATGGTTATGGCAGCACTGCATAATTCTCTTACTGTCATGCCATCCGTA
AGATGCTTTTCTGTGACTGGTGAGTACTCAACCAAGTCATTCTGAGAATAGTGTATGCGGCGACCGAGTT
GCTCTTGCCCGGCGTCAATACGGGATAATACCGCGCCACATAGCAGAACTTTAAAAGTGCTCATCATTGG
AAAACGTTCTTCGGGGCGAAAACTCTCAAGGATCTTACCGCTGTTGAGATCCAGTTCGATGTAACCCACT
CGTGCACCCAACTGATCTTCAGCATCTTTTACTTTCACCAGCGTTTCTGGGTGAGCAAAAACAGGAAGGC
AAAATGCCGCAAAAAAGGGAATAAGGGCGACACGGAAATGTTGAATACTCATACTCTTCCTTTTTCAATA
TTATTGAAGCATTTATCAGGGTTATTGTCTCATGAGCGGATACATATTTGAATGTATTTAGAAAAATAAA
CAAATAGGGGTTCCGCGCACATTTCCCCGAAAAGTGCCACCTAAATTGTAAGCGTTAATATTTTGTTAAA
ATTCGCGTTAAATTTTTGTTAAATCAGCTCATTTTTTAACCAATAGGCCGAAATCGGCAAAATCCCTTAT
AAATCAAAAGAATAGACCGAGATAGGGT
[37 nt withheld, positions 7869-7905]
AAAGAACGTGGACTCCAACGTCAAAGG
[49 nt withheld, positions 7933-7981]
T
[91 nt withheld, positions 7983-8073]
G
[124 nt withheld, positions 8075-8198]
CCCATTCGCCATTCAGGCTGCGCAACTGTTGGGAAGGGCGATCGGTGCGGGCCTCTTCGCTATTACGCCA
GTCGACC
